Addgene plasmid #22624: pJB036
Depositing lab: Lynn Hudson. Depositing organization: National Institute of Neurological Disorders and Strokes (NINDS). Publication: Identification of cis-regulatory elements in the myelin proteolipid protein (PLP) gene. Berndt JA, Kim JG, Hudson LD. J Biol Chem. 1992 Jul 25. 267(21):14730-7. PubMed 1378839.
Backbone
  Vector backbone: p18CAT
  Backbone manufacturer: R. McKinnon
  Backbone size w/o insert (bp): 4728
  Vector type: CAT reporter plasmid
Growth in bacteria
  Bacterial resistance: Ampicillin, 100 μg/mL
  Growth temperature: 37°C
  Growth strain: DH5alpha
  Growth instructions: DH5 alpha
  Copy number: Unknown
Gene/Insert
  Gene/Insert name: human genomic PLP promoter region
  Species: H. sapiens (human)
  Insert size (bp): 4200
  GenBank ID: NG_008863
  Entrez Gene: PLP1 (a.k.a. GPM6C, HLD1, MMPL, PLP, PLP/DM20, PMD, SPG2)
  Cloning method: Restriction Enzyme; 5′ cloning site HindIII (not destroyed); 3′ cloning site HindIII (not destroyed)
  Sequencing primers: 5′ n/a; 3′ n/a
Terms and licenses: Academic/Nonprofit Terms; Industry Terms: Not Available to Industry
Depositor comments: Insert is 4200bp (approx) of the Human PLP 5' upstream, promoter region and Exon1 (-4200 to +85) in the correct orientation. Insert is a BamHI/HindIII from pJB010 This PLP DNA cloned by Hudson lab.
How to cite: pJB036 was a gift from Lynn Hudson (Addgene plasmid # 22624 ; http://n2t.net/addgene:22624 ; RRID:Addgene_22624)
