[The description below was written by a language model from this plasmid's Addgene catalogue record.]
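Description:
pJB036 is a chloramphenicol acetyltransferase (CAT) reporter plasmid built on the p18CAT backbone (about 4.7 kb without insert) and carrying roughly 4.2 kb of human genomic DNA from the 5′ region of the myelin proteolipid protein gene, PLP1. It is propagated in E. coli under ampicillin selection. The record gives no feature table, so the origin of replication is not stated and the copy number is listed as unknown.

According to the depositor comments, the insert spans approximately −4200 to +85 relative to the PLP transcription start, covering the upstream flanking sequence, the promoter and part of exon 1, and it sits in the correct (sense) orientation. In a vector of this type, that orientation implies that the PLP sequences are placed to drive expression of the CAT gene, although the record does not describe the arrangement explicitly. CAT activity measured in transfected cells would then serve as a readout of the transcriptional strength of the cloned fragment.

The cloning details are slightly inconsistent. The catalogue fields list HindIII at both the 5′ and 3′ junctions, with both sites retained, whereas the comments describe the insert as a BamHI/HindIII fragment taken from an earlier plasmid, pJB010. The exact junctions should therefore be verified rather than assumed.

The associated publication concerns the identification of cis-regulatory elements in the PLP gene. This fits the use of pJB036 as a long-promoter construct for mapping sequences that control PLP expression, for example by comparison with constructs carrying other portions of the region, though the record does not specify the cell types or assays used.
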