>Addgene plasmid #22624 | pJB036 | addgene partial sequence | sequence record 28490 | 22624 with CAT-R
TCCAGTGANTTTTTTCTCCATTTTAGCTTCCTTAGCTCCTGAAAATCTCGCCAAGCTGATCCTGGTCTCT
CCAGCCTCCTTCTTCGGTCTTTTACTTTTTCTCTCTGAGTATCTTTGTCCTCTTCTCCTGCAATGAAAAG
GGCTTTCTGATTGACAGCCAACCCCCTTAAAGGGACAGGCCTGCTTTCCTCCTCCTCTCCTCCTCCCCTT
CTCCTCCCCTTTTCCCCACCTACTCAGGGATACTCCCTTCTCTAAGGGCTCCATCTTCTCTTTCTGCCTT
TCACTGCCAATTGTTTCATTTTCTTTGTTTTTCCTTTTTTCCCTAAGGCTTGCCTGGAATTTCGCTTTGC
TGCAGAGACATCTGGAAATGTGGATTGAGGGTGGAAATAAAATGAAGATGTCCTGGAAACTTCCAACTGA
TCCTTGGGTCTAATTGGTGTGGGATATGCAGCACAAGCGTGAGAAGCCATGAAGTGAGAGCCCCAACAGG
GGCTCAGAGTCAAAAACCTAGATATTAGCTCCCAAAGTCCTTCCGAATCTGCTCCAGCTCCCCACATCAC
TCCTAGCTGCCCTTGGCCCTCTCCACCTTTCCCCTCCCGATTCCTTGNAAAATAAGCGTTCCTCCCCCAC
CCCCACCCCCAGCTCTACGAACACAATAGAGAAGAAAAAAATTGTCTTTTAAGATAATTTCCTCCAAATC
CTTCTCAGTTTCNACTGCATGNAGACAAAATGCAGGCTGTCAATTCGATGAACAGATTGNGATTAGGCTG
GGGGAGGCTAGAATTGTAATAATTTTATAGCTACAATAATAAAGACCCAGAAGTGGGCAAGANCTATGCA
AGTNCACAGACTA
